Addgene plasmid #221575: POC1428
Purpose: Plasmid containing the Insert 3 to be assembled in POC1430 using the site-selective methylation protection approach
Depositing lab: Christopher A. O'Callaghan. Depositing organization: University of Oxford. Publication: UniClo: scarless hierarchical DNA assembly without sequence constraint. Flores-Fernandez CN, Lin D, Robins K, O'Callaghan CA. Nucleic Acids Res. 2025 Jun 20;53(12):gkaf548. doi: 10.1093/nar/gkaf548. PubMed 40548934.
Backbone
  Vector backbone: pICH47732
  Backbone manufacturer: Self-made
  Backbone size w/o insert (bp): 4325
  Total vector size (bp): 5175
  Vector type: Synthetic Biology
Growth in bacteria
  Bacterial resistance: Kanamycin, 50 μg/mL
  Growth temperature: 37°C
  Growth strain: DH5alpha
  Copy number: High Copy
Gene/Insert
  Gene/Insert name: DNA fragment flanked by methylation-protectable BsaI sites and containing one always-methylable internal BsaI site
  Insert size (bp): 850
Terms and licenses: Academic/Nonprofit Terms; Industry Terms: Not Available to Industry
Depositor comments: The DH10B strain should be used for expression of this plasmid.
How to cite: POC1428 was a gift from Christopher A. O'Callaghan (Addgene plasmid # 221575 ; http://n2t.net/addgene:221575 ; RRID:Addgene_221575)
