[The description below was written by a language model from this plasmid's Addgene catalogue record and pLannotate feature annotations shown in this document.]
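Description:
POC1428 is a 5,175 bp synthetic-biology donor plasmid built on a self-made derivative of pICH47732, a MoClo-style binary vector backbone. It is maintained in E. coli at high copy under kanamycin selection. The annotated backbone carries a high-copy ColE1/pUC-type origin together with the broad-host-range incP oriV and its trfA replication initiator gene. It also has a kanamycin resistance gene (aminoglycoside phosphotransferase, aphA-3) placed directly downstream of the AmpR (bla) promoter. Left and right border repeats from nopaline C58 T-DNA are also present, a legacy of the binary-vector origin. The record gives no indication that plant transformation is intended here. A very short TetR fragment is probably a backbone remnant.

The payload is an 850 bp DNA fragment, "Insert 3", which appears to lie between the T-DNA borders across the sequence origin. It is flanked by methylation-protectable BsaI sites and contains one internal BsaI site that is always methylable. In the site-selective methylation protection approach of the UniClo hierarchical assembly method, this arrangement is meant to let a methyltransferase block the internal site while the flanking sites stay cleavable. The type IIS enzyme can then release the fragment intact for scarless assembly, despite the internal recognition sequence. The fragment is designed to be assembled into the destination construct POC1430.

The record does not state the biological identity of the insert. The only annotation within it is a short hit to a human C9orf85 coding fragment, which may be incidental. No promoter, tag or reporter is recorded for the insert, so POC1428 is best seen as a test or demonstration part for the assembly method. The depositor recommends the DH10B strain for use of this plasmid.
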