Features (pLannotate 1.2.2; 9 found; start..end, strand, type, name):
     36..140     -  CDS            C9orf85 (fragment): CI085_HUMAN - Experimental evidence at protein level: Swiss-Prot protein existence level 1. From Homo sapiens (Human).
    947..971     +  misc_feature   RB T-DNA repeat: right border repeat from nopaline C58 T-DNA
   1083..1103    -  CDS            TetR (fragment): tetracycline resistance regulatory protein; tetR
   1130..2275    -  CDS            trfA: TRFA_ECOLX - Experimental evidence at protein level: Swiss-Prot protein existence level 1. Also involved in plasmid copy number control, promoting intermolecular coupling of protein bound iterons at oriV, which inhibits replication initiation. From Escherichia coli.
   2611..3199    -  rep_origin     ori: high-copy-number ColE1/pMB1/pBR322/pUC origin of replication
   3370..4164    -  CDS            KanR: aminoglycoside phosphotransferase; aphA-3; confers resistance to kanamycin
   4165..4269    -  promoter       AmpR promoter: bla
   4356..4987    -  rep_origin     oriV: incP origin of replication
   5079..5103    +  misc_feature   LB T-DNA repeat: left border repeat from nopaline C58 T-DNA
>Addgene plasmid #221575 | POC1428 | addgene full sequence | sequence record 465764 | Addgene NGS Result
CACTCTGTGGTGCAGTACCTCTCACGACTTGGTCTCACTCCAGAGGCTGAGGCAGCAGAATGCCCTGAAC
CCGGGAGGCGGAGCTTGCAGTGAGCCAAGATCGCGCCACTGCACTCCAGCCTGGGCGACAGAGCAAGACT
CCGTCTCAAAAAAAAAAAACAAAAAACAAAAAAACTCTCCTTTACTTTTTCTCTCCCCTTTTCTTCCTAT
CTCTTCCCTCATTTCTTCAACACGTCCCCCCATCCTTCCCTCTTTTCTCCATTCTCTGCATTTGATCCCC
GGTATATTCCAGCCTCCAGGCCAACAAACTTCTCCGCGTCCGCCGGGAGCAGGTCAGGGAAGGGACGCGA
GGCGGCGCTGTCACCGCATTCTGAGCGCCGCAGCTCCCTGGGCCCCTTGTATCATTTCAGTGAAGGTCAC
TCCAGTCTTTCATGGAGGCCAAACTAAGGGTGTAAATTAGGATCCTCACTGAAGTGGCGGGACCCTAAGA
GGCTTTTTCCTGGCCCCTTAGTTGTGGGTTTTCCTGCGGGCGGCGCAGCCGGTTTCCATCAGAACCGCCC
AGAGGCGGACGCTGCCTTCCTGGGGTGACGGAGCAGCAGGAAGCGTTTTCGGATCCTGGAATACGTGGGC
GGCCCGTGGGAGGGGCTGAGGCGCAGTTTCCTACTCACCCGGATCCGAATCCTCCGCGGTGCTGTTTCAA
GAGAGCCGGATTCCAGATCGCGCTCCAGCCCGGACTCGGAATTCCTGCCCTGCGGGTCTGCATTTTCATA
ACGGGCAGGTGTGAGTGCCCTGCAGCTGGAGACCAGAAGCCTGAAGGCAGCTCGGCCCTCCCCAGCCCAC
AGCGCCGTTATTCCGTTTCTATATCAGTAAACACATTTCATTTTCCGTAGATGAGACCAAGTCGTGAGAG
GTACTGCACCACGAAGTGGTTTAAACTATCAGTGTTTGACAGGATATATTGGCGGGTAAACCTAAGAGAA
AAGAGCGTTTATTAGAATAATCGGATATTTAAAAGGGCGTGAAAAGGTTTATCCGTTCGTCCATTTGTAT
GTGCATGCCAACCACAGGGTTCCCCAGATCAGGCGCTGGCTGCTGAACCCCCAGCCGGAACTGACCCCAC
AAGGCCCTAGCGTTTGCAATGCACCAGGTCATCATTGACCCAGGCGTGTTCCACCAGGCCGCTGCCTCGC
AACTCTTCGCAGGCTTCGCCGACCTGCTCGCGCCACTTCTTCACGCGGGTGGAATCCGATCCGCACATGA
GGCGGAAGGTTTCCAGCTTGAGCGGGTACGGCTCCCGGTGCGAGCTGAAATAGTCGAACATCCGTCGGGC
CGTCGGCGACAGCTTGCGGTACTTCTCCCATATGAATTTCGTGTAGTGGTCGCCAGCAAACAGCACGACG
ATTTCCTCGTCGATCAGGACCTGGCAACGGGACGTTTTCTTGCCACGGTCCAGGACGCGGAAGCGGTGCA
GCAGCGACACCGATTCCAGGTGCCCAACGCGGTCGGACGTGAAGCCCATCGCCGTCGCCTGTAGGCGCGA
CAGGCATTCCTCGGCCTTCGTGTAATACCGGCCATTGATCGACCAGCCCAGGTCCTGGCAAAGCTCGTAG
AACGTGAAGGTGATCGGCTCGCCGATAGGGGTGCGCTTCGCGTACTCCAACACCTGCTGCCACACCAGTT
CGTCATCGTCGGCCCGCAGCTCGACGCCGGTGTAGGTGATCTTCACGTCCTTGTTGACGTGGAAAATGAC
CTTGTTTTGCAGCGCCTCGCGCGGGATTTTCTTGTTGCGCGTGGTGAACAGGGCAGAGCGGGCCGTGTCG
TTTGGCATCGCTCGCATCGTGTCCGGCCACGGCGCAATATCGAACAAGGAAAGCTGCATTTCCTTGATCT
GCTGCTTCGTGTGTTTCAGCAACGCGGCCTGCTTGGCCTCGCTGACCTGTTTTGCCAGGTCCTCGCCGGC
GGTTTTTCGCTTCTTGGTCGTCATAGTTCCTCGCGTGTCGATGGTCATCGACTTCGCCAAACCTGCCGCC
TCCTGTTCAAGACGACGCGAACGCTCCACGGCGGCCGATGGCGCGGGCAGGGCAGGGGGAGCCAGTTGCA
CGCTGTCGCGCTCGATCTTGGCCGTAGCTTGCTGGACCATCGAGCCGACGGACTGGAAGGTTTCGCGGGG
CGCACGCATGACGGTGCGGCTTGCGATGGTTTCGGCATCCTCGGCGGAAAACCCCGCGTCGATCAGTTCT
TGCCTGTATGCCTTCCGGTCAAACGTCCGATTCATTCACCCTCCTTGCGGGATTGCCCCGACTCACGCCG
GGGCAATGTGCCCTTATTCCTGATTTGACCCGCCTGGTGCCTTGGTGTCCAGATAATCCACCTTATCGGC
AATGAAGTCGGTCCCGTAGACCGTCTGGCCGTCCTTCTCGTACTTGGTATTCCGAATCTTGCCCTGCACG
AATACCAGCGACCCCTTGCCCAAATACTTGCCGTGGGCCTCGGCCTGAGAGCCAAAACACTTGATGCGGA
AGAAGTCGGTGCGCTCCTGCTTGTCGCCGGCATCGTTGCGCCACATCTAGGATCTGCCAGGAACCGTAAA
AAGGCCGCGTTGCTGGCGTTTTTCCATAGGCTCCGCCCCCCTGACGAGCATCACAAAAATCGACGCTCAA
GTCAGAGGTGGCGAAACCCGACAGGACTATAAAGATACCAGGCGTTTCCCCCTGGAAGCTCCCTCGTGCG
CTCTCCTGTTCCGACCCTGCCGCTTACCGGATACCTGTCCGCCTTTCTCCCTTCGGGAAGCGTGGCGCTT
TCTCATAGCTCACGCTGTAGGTATCTCAGTTCGGTGTAGGTCGTTCGCTCCAAGCTGGGCTGTGTGCACG
AACCCCCCGTTCAGCCCGACCGCTGCGCCTTATCCGGTAACTATCGTCTTGAGTCCAACCCGGTAAGACA
CGACTTATCGCCACTGGCAGCAGCCACTGGTAACAGGATTAGCAGAGCGAGGTATGTAGGCGGTGCTACA
GAGTTCTTGAAGTGGTGGCCTAACTACGGCTACACTAGAAGAACAGTATTTGGTATCTGCGCTCTGCTGA
AGCCAGTTACCTTCGGAAAAAGAGTTGGTAGCTCTTGATCCGGCAAACAAACCACCGCTGGTAGCGGTGG
TTTTTTTGTTTGCAAGCAGCAGATTACGCGCAGAAAAAAAGGATCTCAAGAAGATCCTTTGATCTTTTCT
ACGGGGTCTGACGCTCAGTGGAACGAAAACTCACGTTAAGGGATTTTGGTCATGAGATTATCAAAAAGGA
TCTTCACCTAGATCCTTTTAAATTAAAAATGAAGTTTTAAATCAATCTAAAGTATATATGAGTAAACTTG
GTCTGACAGCTAAAACAATTCATCCAGTAAAATATAATATTTTATTTTCTCCCAATCAGGCTTGATCCCC
AGTAAGTCAAAAAATAGCTCGACATACTGTTCTTCCCCGATATCCTCCCTGAGCGACCGGACGCAGAAGG
CAATGTCATACCACTTGTCCGCCCTGCCGCTTCTCCCAAGATCAATAAAGCCACTTACTTTGCCATCTTT
CACAAAGATGTTGCTGTCTCCCAGGTCGCCGTGGGAAAAGACAAGTTCCTCTTCGGGCTTTTCCGTCTTT
AAAAAATCATACAGCTCGCGCGGATCTTTAAATGGAGTGTCCTCTTCCCAGTTTTCGCAATCCACATCGG
CCAGATCGTTATTCAGTAAGTAATCCAATTCGGCTAAGCGGCTGTCTAAGCTATTCGTATAGGGACAATC
CGATATGTCGATGGAGTGAAAGAGCCTGATGCACTCCGCATACAGCTCGATAATCTTTTCAGGGCTTTGT
TCATCTTCATACTCTTCCGAGCAAAGGACGCCATCGGCCTCACTCATGAGCAGATTGCTCCAGCCATCAT
GCCGTTCAAAGTGCAGGACCTTTGGAACAGGCAGCTTTCCTTCCAGCCATAGCATCATGTCCTTTTCCCG
TTCCACATCATAGGTGGTCCCTTTATACCGGCTGTCCGTCATTTTTAAATATAGGTTTTCATTTTCTCCC
ACCAGCTTATATACCTTAGCAGGAGACATTCCTTCCGTATCTTTTACGCAGCGGTATTTTTCGATCAGTT
TTTTCAATTCCGGTGATATTCTCATTTTAGCCATACTCTTCCTTTTTCAATATTATTGAAGCATTTATCA
GGGTTATTGTCTCATGAGCGGATACATATTTGAATGTATTTAGAAAAATAAACAAATAGGGGTTCCGCGC
ACGAATTGGCCAGCGCTGCCATTTTTGGGGTGAGGCCGTTCGCGGCCGAGGGGCGCAGCCCCTGGGGGGA
TGGGAGGCCCGCGTTAGCGGGCCGGGAGGGTTCGAGAAGGGGGGGCACCCCCCTTCGGCGTGCGCGGTCA
CGCGCACAGGGCGCAGCCCTGGTTAAAAACAAGGTTTATAAATATTGGTTTAAAAGCAGGTTAAAAGACA
GGTTAGCGGTGGCCGAAAAACGGGCGGAAACCCTTGCAAATGCTGGATTTTCTGCCTGTGGACAGCCCCT
CAAATGTCAATAGGTGCGCCCCTCATCTGTCAGCACTCTGCCCCTCAAGTGTCAAGGATCGCGCCCCTCA
TCTGTCAGTAGTCGCGCCCCTCAAGTGTCAATACCGCAGGGCACTTATCCCCAGGCTTGTCCACATCATC
TGTGGGAAACTCGCGTAAAATCAGGCGTTTTCGCCGATTTGCGAGGCTGGCCAGCTCCACGTCGCCGGCC
GAAATCGAGCCTGCCCCTCATCTGTCAACGCCGCGCCGGGTGAGTCGGCCCCTCAAGTGTCAACGTCCGC
CCCTCATCTGTCAGTGAGGGCCAAGTTTTCCGCGAGGTATCCACAACGCCGGCGGCCGCGGTGTCTCGCA
CACGGCTTCGACGGCGTTTCTGGCGCGTTTGCAGGGCCATAGACGGCCGCCAGCCCAGCGGCGAGGGCAA
CCAGCCCGGTGAGCGTCGCAAAGGAGATCCTGATCTGACTGATGGGCTGCCTGTATCGAGTGGTGATTTT
GTGCCGAGCTGCCGGTCGGGGAGCTGTTGGCTGGCTGGTGGCAGGATATATTGTGGTGTAAACAAATTGA
CGCTTAGACAACTTAATAACACATTGCGGACGTTTTTAATGTACTGGGGTGGATGCAGTGGGCCC
